Addgene plasmid #86178: pICSL86900OD
Purpose: (Empty Backbone) GG compatible single transcript acceptor NPTII
Depositing lab: Mark Youles. Depositing organization: Sainsbury Laboratory, Norwich.
Backbone
  Vector backbone: pICSL4723
  Vector type: Plant Expression
  Selectable markers: LacZ, NPTII
Growth in bacteria
  Bacterial resistance: Kanamycin, 50 μg/mL
  Growth temperature: 37°C
  Growth strain: DH5alpha
  Copy number: High Copy
Gene/Insert
  Gene/Insert name: None
Terms and licenses: Academic/Nonprofit Terms; Industry Terms: Not Available to Industry
How to cite: pICSL86900OD was a gift from Mark Youles (Addgene plasmid # 86178 ; http://n2t.net/addgene:86178 ; RRID:Addgene_86178)
