[The description below was written by a language model from this plasmid's Addgene catalogue record and pLannotate feature annotations shown in this document.]
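Description:
pICSL86900OD is an empty plant-expression backbone derived from pICSL4723, described as a Golden Gate-compatible acceptor for a single transcriptional unit that already carries an NPTII plant selection cassette. It has the architecture of a binary T-DNA vector. A high-copy ColE1/pUC-type origin supports propagation in E. coli. The pVS1 origin, with its RepA replication protein and StaA stability protein, is the module normally used for stable maintenance in Agrobacterium. Bacterial selection is by kanamycin, through an aphA-3-type KanR gene driven by the AmpR (bla) promoter in the backbone.

Two elements lie between the nopaline C58-type left and right border repeats. Next to the left border is the plant selectable marker: a NOS promoter followed by the TMV Ω translational enhancer, the Tn5 nptII (NeoR/KanR) coding sequence, annotated as a fragment, and the octopine synthase terminator. This cassette provides kanamycin-class selection of transformed plant tissue. Nearer the right border is a lacZα cassette with a lac promoter, lac operator, CAP binding site and a pUC-type multiple cloning site. In Golden Gate acceptors of this kind, such a cassette serves as a dropout that the incoming part replaces, so recombinants can be identified by blue/white screening. This fits the listing of LacZ as a selectable marker.

The record does not state which type IIS enzyme or fusion overhangs are used, and they are not annotated. No insert is present. The vector is presumably meant to receive one assembled transcription unit beside the pre-installed NPTII marker, giving a ready-to-use construct for Agrobacterium-mediated plant transformation.
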