Features (pLannotate 1.2.2; 19 found; start..end, strand, type, name):
    603..1232    -  CDS            pVS1 StaA: stability protein from the Pseudomonas plasmid pVS1 (Heeb et al., 2000)
   1541..1565    -  misc_feature   RB T-DNA repeat: right border repeat from nopaline C58 T-DNA
   1716..1815    +  misc_feature   bom (fragment): basis of mobility region from pBR322
   1821..1978    -  CDS            lacZα (fragment): LacZα fragment of β-galactosidase; lacZ fragment
   1975..2031    +  misc_feature   MCS: pUC18/19 multiple cloning site
   2068..2084    -  protein_bind   lac operator: The lac repressor binds to the lac operator to inhibit transcription in E. coli. This inhibition can be relieved by adding lactose or isopropyl-β-D-thiogalactopyranoside (IPTG). lac repressor encoded by lacI
   2092..2122    -  promoter       lac promoter: promoter for the E. coli lac operon
   2137..2158    -  protein_bind   CAP binding site: CAP binding activates transcription in the presence of cAMP. E. coli catabolite activator protein
   2171..2213    -  CDS            lacI (fragment): lac repressor; lacI; The lac repressor binds to the lac operator to inhibit transcription in E. coli. This inhibition can be relieved by adding lactose or isopropyl-β-D-thiogalactopyranoside (IPTG).
   2245..2950    -  terminator     OCS terminator: octopine synthase terminator
   2977..3767    -  CDS            NeoR/KanR (fragment): aminoglycoside phosphotransferase from Tn5; aph(3')-II (or nptII); confers resistance to neomycin, kanamycin, and G418 (Geneticin®)
   3773..3827    -  misc_feature   TMV Ω: translational enhancer from the tobacco mosaic virus 5'-leader sequence (Gallie et al., 1988)
   3858..4037    -  promoter       NOS promoter: nopaline synthase promoter
   4200..4224    -  misc_feature   LB T-DNA repeat: left border repeat from nopaline C58 T-DNA
   4360..4948    -  rep_origin     ori: high-copy-number ColE1/pMB1/pBR322/pUC origin of replication
   5119..5913    -  CDS            KanR: aminoglycoside phosphotransferase; aphA-3; confers resistance to kanamycin
   5914..6018    -  promoter       AmpR promoter: bla
   6080..6274    -  rep_origin     pVS1 oriV: origin of replication for the Pseudomonas plasmid pVS1 (Heeb et al., 2000)
   6340..174     -  CDS            pVS1 RepA (across the origin): replication protein from the Pseudomonas plasmid pVS1 (Heeb et al., 2000)
>Addgene plasmid #86178 | pICSL86900OD | addgene full sequence | sequence record 193309 | Addgene NGS Result
TTGCCGGGATTCTTTGCGGATTCGATCAGCGGCCGCTTGCCACGATTCACCGGGGCGTGCTTCTGCCTCG
ATGCGTTGCCGCTGGGCGGCCTGCGCGGCCTTCAACTTCTCCACCAGGTCATCACCCAGCGCCGCGCCGA
TTTGTACCGGGCCGGATGGTTTGCGACCGCTCACGCCGATTCCTCGGGCTTGGGGGTTCCAGTGCCATTG
CAGGGCCGGCAGACAACCCAGCCGCTTACGCCTGGCCAACCGCCCGTTCCTCCACACATGGGGCATTCCA
CGGCGTCGGTGCCTGGTTGTTCTTGATTTTCCATGCCGCCTCCTTTAGCCGCTAAAATTCATCTACTCAT
TTATTCATTTGCTCATTTACTCTGGTAGCTGCGCGATGTATTCAGATAGCAGCTCGGTAATGGTCTTGCC
TTGGCGTACCGCGTACATCTTCAGCTTGGTGTGATCCTCCGCCGGCAACTGAAAGTTGACCCGCTTCATG
GCTGGCGTGTCTGCCAGGCTGGCCAATGTTGCAGCCTTGCTGCTGCGTGCGCTCGGACGGCCGGCACTTA
GCGTGTTTGTGCTTTTGCTCATTTTCTCTTTACCTCATTAACTCAAATGAGTTTTGATTTAATTTCAGCG
GCCAGCGCCTGGACCTCGCGGGCAGCGTCGCCCTCGGGTTCTGATTCAAGAACGGTTGTGCCGGCGGCGG
CAGTGCCTGGGTAGCTCACGCGCTGCGTGATACGGGACTCAAGAATGGGCAGCTCGTACCCGGCCAGCGC
CTCGGCAACCTCACCGCCGATGCGCGTGCCTTTGATCGCCCGCGACACGACAAAGGCCGCTTGTAGCCTT
CCATCCGTGACCTCAATGCGCTGCTTAACCAGCTCCACCAGGTCGGCGGTGGCCCATATGTCGTAAGGGC
TTGGCTGCACCGGAATCAGCACGAAGTCGGCTGCCTTGATCGCGGACACAGCCAAGTCCGCCGCCTGGGG
CGCTCCGTCGATCACTACGAAGTCGCGCCGGCCGATGGCCTTCACGTCGCGGTCAATCGTCGGGCGGTCG
ATGCCGACAACGGTTAGCGGTTGATCTTCCCGCACGGCCGCCCAATCGCGGGCACTGCCCTGGGGATCGG
AATCGACTAACAGAACATCGGCCCCGGCGAGTTGCAGGGCGCGGGCTAGATGGGTTGCGATGGTCGTCTT
GCCTGACCCGCCTTTCTGGTTAAGTACAGCGATAACCTTCATGCGTTCCCCTTGCGTATTTGTTTATTTA
CTCATCGCATCATATACGCAGCGACCGCATGACGCAAGCTGTTTTACTCAAATACACATCACCTTTTTAG
ACGGCGGCGCTCGGTTTCTTCAGCGGCCAAGCTGGCCGGCCAGGCCGCCAGCTTGGCATCAGACAAACCG
GCCAGGATTTCATGCAGCCGCACGGCTGACTCCCGAGGGGAACCCTGTGGTTGGCATGCACATACAAATG
GACGAACGGATAAACCTTTTCACGCCCTTTTAAATATCCGATTATTCTAATAAACGCTCTTTTCTCTTAG
GTTTACCCGCCAATATATCCTGTCAAACACTGATAGTTTAAACGGATCACTTCGTGTCCCTCGGTCACAT
GTGCATCCTCTAGTAGCGTGAGACCGTCACAGCTTGTCTGTAAGCGGATGCCGGGAGCAGACAAGCCCGT
CAGGGCGCGTCAGCGGGTGTTGGCGGGTGTCGGGGCTGGCTTAACTATGCGGCATCAGAGCAGATTGTAC
TGAGAGTGCACCATATGCGGTGTGAAATACCGCACAGATGCGTAAGGAGAAAATACCGCATCAGGCGCCA
TTCGCCATTCAGGCTGCGCAACTGTTGGGAAGGGCGATCGGTGCGGGCCTCTTCGCTATTACGCCAGCTG
GCGAAAGGGGGATGTGCTGCAAGGCGATTAAGTTGGGTAACGCCAGGGTTTTCCCAGTCACGACGTTGTA
AAACGACGGCCAGTGAATTCGAGCTCGGTACCCGGGGATCCTCTAGAGTCGACCTGCAGGCATGCAAGCT
TGGCGTAATCATGGTCATAGCTGTTTCCTGTGTGAAATTGTTATCCGCTCACAATTCCACACAACATACG
AGCCGGAAGCATAAAGTGTAAAGCCTGGGGTGCCTAATGAGTGAGCTAACTCACATTAATTGCGTTGCGC
TCACTGCCCGCTTTCCAGTCGGGAAACCTGTCGTGCCAGCTGCGGTCTCACTCCAAGCTTGAATTCTTGC
AGCGGCTGAGCCTCGACATGTTGTCGCAAAATTCGCCCTGGACCCGCCCAACGATTTGTCGTCACTGTCA
AGGTTTGACCTGCACTTCATTTGGGGCCCACATACACCAAAAAAATGCTGCATAATTCTCGGGGCAGCAA
GTCGGTTACCCGGCCGCCGTGCTGGACCGGGTTGAATGGTGCCCGTAACTTTCGGTAGAGCGGACGGCCA
ATACTCAACTTCAAGGAATCTCACCCATGCGCGCCGGCGGGGAACCGGAGTTCCCTTCAGTGAGCGTTAT
TAGTTCGCCGCTCGGTGTGTCGTAGATACTAGCCCCTGGGGCACTTTTGAAATTTGAATAAGATTTATGT
AATCAGTCTTTTAGGTTTGACCGGTTCTGCCGCTTTTTTTAAAATTGGATTTGTAATAATAAAACGCAAT
TGTTTGTTATTGTGGCGCTCTATCATAGATGTCGCTATAAACCTATTCAGCACAATATATTGTTTTCATT
TTAATATTGTACATATAAGTAGTAGGGTACAATCAGTAAATTGAACGGAGAATATTATTCATAAAAATAC
GATAGTAACGGGTGATATATTCATTAGAATGAACCGAAACCGGCGGTAAGGATCTGAGCTACACATGCTC
AGGTTTTTTACAACGTGCACAACAGAATTGAAAGCAAATATCATGCGATCATAGGCGTCTCGCATATCTC
ATTAAAGCAGGACTCTAGCGAACCCCAGAGTCCCGCTCAGAAGAACTCGTCAAGAAGGCGATAGAAGGCG
ATGCGCTGCGAATCGGGAGCGGCGATACCGTAAAGCACGAGGAAGCGGTCAGCCCATTCGCCGCCAAGCT
CTTCAGCAATATCACGGGTAGCCAACGCTATGTCCTGATAGCGGTCCGCCACACCCAGCCGGCCACAGTC
GATGAATCCAGAAAAGCGGCCATTTTCCACCATGATATTCGGCAAGCAGGCATCGCCATGAGTCACGACG
AGATCCTCGCCGTCGGGCATGCGCGCCTTGAGCCTGGCGAACAGTTCGGCTGGCGCGAGCCCCTGATGCT
CTTCGTCCAGATCATCCTGATCGACAAGACCGGCTTCCATCCGAGTACGTGCTCGCTCGATGCGATGTTT
CGCTTGGTGGTCGAATGGGCAGGTAGCCGGATCAAGCGTATGCAGCCGCCGCATTGCATCAGCCATGATG
GATACTTTCTCGGCAGGAGCAAGGTGAGATGACAGGAGATCCTGCCCCGGCACTTCGCCCAATAGCAGCC
AGTCCCTTCCCGCTTCAGTGACAACGTCGAGCACAGCTGCGCAAGGAACGCCCGTCGTGGCCAGCCACGA
TAGCCGCGCTGCCTCGTCCTGCAGTTCATTCAGGGCACCGGACAGGTCGGTCTTGACAAAAAGAACCGGG
CGCCCCTGCGCTGACAGCCGGAACACGGCGGCATCAGAGCAGCCGATTGTCTGTTGTGCCCAGTCATAGC
CGAATAGCCTCTCCACCCAAGCGGCCGGAGAACCTGCGTGCAATCCATCTTGTTCAACCATGGTAATTGT
AAATGTAATTGTAATGTTGTTTGTTGTTTGTTGTTGTTGGTAATTGTTGTAAAAATAGGAGAGTGAATAT
GAGACTCTAATTGGATACCGAGGGGAATTTATGGAACGTCAGTGGAGCATTTTTGACAAGAAATATTTGC
TAGCTGATAGTGACCTTAGGCGACTTTTGAACGCGCAATAATGGTTTCTGACGTATGTGCTTAGCTCATT
AAACTCCAGAAACCCGCGGCTCAGTGGCTCCTTCAACGTTGCGGTTCTGTCAGTTCCAAACGTAAAACGG
CTTGTCCCGCGTCATCGGCGGGGGTCATAACGTGACTCCCTTAATTCTCCGCTCCGGATCCGAATTCGGC
ACAGAGTGTTCAACCCCAGTACATTAAAAACGTCCGCAATGTGTTATTAAGTTGTCTAAGCGTCAATTTG
TTTACACCACAATATATCCTGCCACCAGCCAGCCAACAGCTCCCCGACCGGCAGCTCGGCACAAAATCAC
CACTCGATACAGGCAGCCCATCAACCATGACTACTGTCCGGTCCAACAGATCCGAGCAGGAACCGTAAAA
AGGCCGCGTTGCTGGCGTTTTTCCATAGGCTCCGCCCCCCTGACGAGCATCACAAAAATCGACGCTCAAG
TCAGAGGTGGCGAAACCCGACAGGACTATAAAGATACCAGGCGTTTCCCCCTGGAAGCTCCCTCGTGCGC
TCTCCTGTTCCGACCCTGCCGCTTACCGGATACCTGTCCGCCTTTCTCCCTTCGGGAAGCGTGGCGCTTT
CTCATAGCTCACGCTGTAGGTATCTCAGTTCGGTGTAGGTCGTTCGCTCCAAGCTGGGCTGTGTGCACGA
ACCCCCCGTTCAGCCCGACCGCTGCGCCTTATCCGGTAACTATCGTCTTGAGTCCAACCCGGTAAGACAC
GACTTATCGCCACTGGCAGCAGCCACTGGTAACAGGATTAGCAGAGCGAGGTATGTAGGCGGTGCTACAG
AGTTCTTGAAGTGGTGGCCTAACTACGGCTACACTAGAAGAACAGTATTTGGTATCTGCGCTCTGCTGAA
GCCAGTTACCTTCGGAAAAAGAGTTGGTAGCTCTTGATCCGGCAAACAAACCACCGCTGGTAGCGGTGGT
TTTTTTGTTTGCAAGCAGCAGATTACGCGCAGAAAAAAAGGATCTCAAGAAGATCCTTTGATCTTTTCTA
CGGGGTCTGACGCTCAGTGGAACGAAAACTCACGTTAAGGGATTTTGGTCATGAGATTATCAAAAAGGAT
CTTCACCTAGATCCTTTTAAATTAAAAATGAAGTTTTAAATCAATCTAAAGTATATATGAGTAAACTTGG
TCTGACAGCTAAAACAATTCATCCAGTAAAATATAATATTTTATTTTCTCCCAATCAGGCTTGATCCCCA
GTAAGTCAAAAAATAGCTCGACATACTGTTCTTCCCCGATATCCTCCCTGAGCGACCGGACGCAGAAGGC
AATGTCATACCACTTGTCCGCCCTGCCGCTTCTCCCAAGATCAATAAAGCCACTTACTTTGCCATCTTTC
ACAAAGATGTTGCTGTCTCCCAGGTCGCCGTGGGAAAAGACAAGTTCCTCTTCGGGCTTTTCCGTCTTTA
AAAAATCATACAGCTCGCGCGGATCTTTAAATGGAGTGTCCTCTTCCCAGTTTTCGCAATCCACATCGGC
CAGATCGTTATTCAGTAAGTAATCCAATTCGGCTAAGCGGCTGTCTAAGCTATTCGTATAGGGACAATCC
GATATGTCGATGGAGTGAAAGAGCCTGATGCACTCCGCATACAGCTCGATAATCTTTTCAGGGCTTTGTT
CATCTTCATACTCTTCCGAGCAAAGGACGCCATCGGCCTCACTCATGAGCAGATTGCTCCAGCCATCATG
CCGTTCAAAGTGCAGGACCTTTGGAACAGGCAGCTTTCCTTCCAGCCATAGCATCATGTCCTTTTCCCGT
TCCACATCATAGGTGGTCCCTTTATACCGGCTGTCCGTCATTTTTAAATATAGGTTTTCATTTTCTCCCA
CCAGCTTATATACCTTAGCAGGAGACATTCCTTCCGTATCTTTTACGCAGCGGTATTTTTCGATCAGTTT
TTTCAATTCCGGTGATATTCTCATTTTAGCCATACTCTTCCTTTTTCAATATTATTGAAGCATTTATCAG
GGTTATTGTCTCATGAGCGGATACATATTTGAATGTATTTAGAAAAATAAACAAATAGGGGTTCCGCGCA
CTCGGAGCCTTGATGTGGGCGCTTTTTGCAGCTGTTCGGCTGTGCGCTGGCCAGACAGTTATGCACAGGC
CAGGCGGGTTTTAAGAGTTTTAATAAGTTTTAAAGAGTTTTAGGCGGAAAAATCGCCTTTTTTCTCTTTT
ATATCAGTCACTTACATGTGTGACCGGTTCCCAATGTACGGCTTTGGGTTCCCAATGTACGGGTTCCGGT
TCCCAATGTACGGCTTTGGGTTCCCAATGTACGTGCTATCCACAGGAAAGAAGCTTTTTCGACCTTTTTC
CCCTGCTAGGGCAATTTGCCCTAGCATCTGCTCCGTACATTAGGAACCGGCGGATGCTTCGCCCTCGATC
AGGTTGCGGTAGCGCATGACTAGGATCGGGCCAGCCTGCCCCGCCTCCTCCTTCAAATCGTACTCCGGCA
GGTCATTTGACCCGATCAGCTTGCGCACGGTGAAACAGAACTTCTTGAACTCTCCGGCGCTGCCACTGCG
TTCGTAGATCGTCTTGAACAACCATCTGGCTTCTGCCTTGCCTGCGGCGCGGCGTGCCAGGCGGTAGAGA
AAACGGCCGATGCCGGGATCGATCAAAAAGTAATCGGGGTGAACCGTCAGCACGTCCGGGTTCTTGCCTT
CTGTGATCTCGCGGTACATCCAATCAGCTAGCTCGATCTCGATGTACTCCGGCCGCCCGGTTTCGCTCTT
TACGATCTTGTAGCGGCTAATCAAGGCTTCACCCTCGGATACCGTCACCAGGCGGCCGTTCTTGGCCTTC
TTCGTACGCTGCATGGCAACGTGCGTGGTGTTTAACCGAATGCAGGTTTCTACCAGGTCGTCTTTCTGCT
TTCCGCCATCGGCTCGCCGGCAGAACTTGAGTACGTCCGCAACGTGTGGACGGAACACGCGGCCGGGCTT
GTCTCCCTTCCCTTCCCGGTATCGGTTCATGGATTCGGTTAGATGGGAAACCGCCATCAGTACCAGGTCG
TAATCCCACACACTGGCCATGCCGGCCGGCCCTGCGGAAACCTCTACGTGCCCGTCTGGAAGCTCGTAGC
GGATCACCTCGCCAGCTCGTCGGTCACGCTTCGACAGACGGAAAACGGCCACGTCCATGATGCTGCGACT
ATCGCGGGTGCCCACGTCATAGAGCATCGGAACGAAAAAATCTGGTTGCTCGTCGCCCTTGGGCGGCTTC
CTAATCGACGACGCACCGGCTGCCGGCGG
